LOCUS       Exported 5032 bp ds-DNA circular SYN 01-DEC-2022
DEFINITION  Barcoded piggyBac self-reporting transposon with puromycin marker
            for mammalian calling cards.
ACCESSION   .
VERSION     .
KEYWORDS    PB-SRT-Puro_BC14
SOURCE      synthetic DNA construct
  ORGANISM  synthetic DNA construct
REFERENCE   1 (bases 1 to 5032)
  AUTHORS   Lalli M, Yen A, Thopte U, Dong F, Moudgil A, Chen X, Milbrandt J,
            Dougherty JD, Mitra RD
  TITLE     Measuring transcription factor binding and gene expression using
            barcoded self-reporting transposon calling cards and transcriptomes.
  JOURNAL   NAR Genom Bioinform. 2022 Aug 31;4(3):lqac061. doi:
            10.1093/nargab/lqac061. eCollection 2022 Sep.
  PUBMED    36062164
REFERENCE   2 (bases 1 to 5032)
  AUTHORS   .
  TITLE     Direct Submission
  JOURNAL   Exported Dec 1, 2022 from SnapGene Server 1.1.58
            http://www.snapgene.com
FEATURES             Location/Qualifiers
     source          1..5032
                     /organism="synthetic DNA construct"
                     /mol_type="other DNA"
     primer_bind     278..300
                     /label=M13/pUC Forward
                     /note="In lacZ gene"
     primer_bind     292..309
                     /label=M13 Forward
                     /note="In lacZ gene. Also called M13-F20 or M13 (-21)
                     Forward"
     primer_bind     293..309
                     /label=M13 fwd
                     /note="common sequencing primer, one of multiple similar
                     variants"
     primer_bind     320..339
                     /label=T7
                     /note="T7 promoter, forward primer"
     promoter        320..338
                     /label=T7 promoter
                     /note="promoter for bacteriophage T7 RNA polymerase"
     repeat_region   374..436
                     /label=piggyBac right (3') inverted repeat
                     /note="piggyBac transposon-specific inverted terminal
                     repeat sequence (ITR)"
     promoter        679..1860
                     /label=EF-1-alpha promoter
                     /note="strong constitutive promoter for human elongation
                     factor EF-1-alpha"
     intron          909..1851
                     /label=EF-1-alpha intron A
                     /note="intron upstream of the start codon of human
                     EF-1-alpha"
     primer_bind     1808..1828
                     /label=EF1a-F
                     /note="Human elongation factor-1a promoter, forward primer"
     CDS             1874..2473
                     /codon_start=1
                     /gene="pac from Streptomyces alboniger"
                     /product="puromycin N-acetyltransferase"
                     /label=PuroR
                     /note="confers resistance to puromycin"
                     /translation="MTEYKPTVRLATRDDVPRAVRTLAAAFADYPATRHTVDPDRHIER
                     VTELQELFLTRVGLDIGKVWVADDGAAVAVWTTPESVEAGAVFAEIGPRMAELSGSRLA
                     AQQQMEGLLAPHRPKEPAWFLATVGVSPDHQGKGLGSAVVLPGVEAAERAGVPAFLETS
                     APRNLPFYERLGFTVTADVEVPEGPRTWCMTRKPGA"
     primer_bind     complement(1874..1893)
                     /label=Puro-R
                     /note="Puromycin resistance gene, reverse primer. Also
                     called puro-variant-R"
     primer_bind     2370..2390
                     /label=Puro-F
                     /note="Puromycin resistance gene, forward primer"
     primer_bind     complement(3175..3192)
                     /label=L4440
                     /note="L4440 vector, forward primer"
     rep_origin      complement(3285..3873)
                     /direction=LEFT
                     /label=ori
                     /note="high-copy-number ColE1/pMB1/pBR322/pUC origin of
                     replication"
     primer_bind     complement(3365..3384)
                     /label=pBR322ori-F
                     /note="pBR322 origin, forward primer"
     CDS             complement(4044..4904)
                     /codon_start=1
                     /gene="bla"
                     /product="beta-lactamase"
                     /label=AmpR
                     /note="confers resistance to ampicillin, carbenicillin, and
                     related antibiotics"
                     /translation="MSIQHFRVALIPFFAAFCLPVFAHPETLVKVKDAEDQLGARVGYI
                     ELDLNSGKILESFRPEERFPMMSTFKVLLCGAVLSRIDAGQEQLGRRIHYSQNDLVEYS
                     PVTEKHLTDGMTVRELCSAAITMSDNTAANLLLTTIGGPKELTAFLHNMGDHVTRLDRW
                     EPELNEAIPNDERDTTMPVAMATTLRKLLTGELLTLASRQQLIDWMEADKVAGPLLRSA
                     LPAGWFIADKSGAGERGSRGIIAALGPDGKPSRIVVIYTTGSQATMDERNRQIAEIGAS
                     LIKHW"
     primer_bind     4667..4686
                     /label=Amp-R
                     /note="Ampicillin resistance gene, reverse primer"
     promoter        complement(4905..5009)
                     /gene="bla"
                     /label=AmpR promoter
ORIGIN
        1 ctaaattgta agcgttaata ttttgttaaa attcgcgtta aatttttgtt aaatcagctc
       61 attttttaac caataggccg aaatcggcaa aatcccttat aaatcaaaag aatagaccga
      121 gatagggttg agtggccgct acagggcgct cccattcgcc attcaggctg cgcaactgtt
      181 gggaagggcg tttcggtgcg ggcctcttcg ctattacgcc agctggcgaa agggggatgt
      241 gctgcaaggc gattaagttg ggtaacgcca gggttttccc agtcacgacg ttgtaaaacg
      301 acggccagtg agcgcgacgt aatacgactc actatagggc gaattggcgg aaggccgtca
      361 aggccgcatt taaccctaga aagataatca tattgtgacg tacgttaaag ataatcatgt
      421 gtaaaattga cgcatgtgtt ttatcggtct gtatatcgag gtttatttat taatttgaat
      481 agatattaag ttttattata tttacactta catactaata ataaattcaa caaacaattt
      541 atttatgttt atttatttat taaaaaaaac aaaaactcaa aatttcttct ataaagtaac
      601 aaaactttta tcgaattcct gcagcccagc ttgatcttag gtccctcgac gaattctcta
      661 gagaagagca tgcgtgaggc tccggtgccc gtcagtgggc agagcgcaca tcgcccacag
      721 tccccgagaa gttgggggga ggggtcggca attgaaccgg tgcctagaga aggtggcgcg
      781 gggtaaactg ggaaagtgat gtcgtgtact ggctccgcct ttttcccgag ggtgggggag
      841 aaccgtatat aagtgcagta gtcgccgtga acgttctttt tcgcaacggg tttgccgcca
      901 gaacacaggt aagtgccgtg tgtggttccc gcgggcctgg cctctttacg ggttatggcc
      961 cttgcgtgcc ttgaattact tccacgcccc tggctgcagt acgtgattct tgatcccgag
     1021 cttcgggttg gaagtgggtg ggagagttcg aggccttgcg cttaaggagc cccttcgcct
     1081 cgtgcttgag ttgaggcctg gcttgggcgc tggggccgcc gcgtgcgaat ctggtggcac
     1141 cttcgcgcct gtctcgctgc tttcgataag tctctagcca tttaaaattt ttgatgacct
     1201 gctgcgacgc tttttttctg gcaagatagt cttgtaaatg cgggccaaga tctgcacact
     1261 ggtatttcgg tttttggggc cgcgggcggc gacggggccc gtgcgtccca gcgcacatgt
     1321 tcggcgaggc ggggcctgcg agcgcggcca ccgagaatcg gacgggggta gtctcaagct
     1381 ggccggcctg ctctggtgcc tggcctcgcg ccgccgtgta tcgccccgcc ctgggcggca
     1441 aggctggccc ggtcggcacc agttgcgtga gcggaaagat ggccgcttcc cggccctgct
     1501 gcagggagct caaaatggag gacgcggcgc tcgggagagc gggcgggtga gtcacccaca
     1561 caaaggaaaa gggcctttcc gtcctcagcc gtcgcttcat gtgactccac ggagtaccgg
     1621 gcgccgtcca ggcacctcga ttagttctcg agcttttgga gtacgtcgtc tttaggttgg
     1681 ggggaggggt tttatgcgat ggagtttccc cacactgagt gggtggagac tgaagttagg
     1741 ccagcttggc acttgatgta attctccttg gaatttgccc tttttgagtt tggatcttgg
     1801 ttcattctca agcctcagac agtggttcaa agtttttttc ttccatttca ggtgtcgtga
     1861 aaactacgcc accatgaccg agtacaagcc cacggtgcgc ctcgccaccc gcgacgacgt
     1921 ccccagggcc gtacgcaccc tcgccgccgc gttcgccgac taccccgcca cgcgccacac
     1981 cgtcgatccg gaccgccaca tcgagcgggt caccgagctg caagaactct tcctcacgcg
     2041 cgtcgggctc gacatcggca aggtgtgggt cgcggacgac ggcgccgcgg tggcggtctg
     2101 gaccacgccg gagagcgtcg aagcgggggc ggtgttcgcc gagatcggcc cgcgcatggc
     2161 cgagttgagc ggttcccggc tggccgcgca gcaacagatg gaaggcctcc tggcgccgca
     2221 ccggcccaag gagcccgcgt ggttcctggc caccgtcggc gtctcgcccg accaccaggg
     2281 caagggtctg ggcagcgccg tcgtgctccc cggagtggag gcggccgagc gcgccggggt
     2341 gcccgccttc ctggagacct ccgcgccccg caacctcccc ttctacgagc ggctcggctt
     2401 caccgtcacc gccgacgtcg aggtgcccga aggaccgcgc acctggtgca tgacccgcaa
     2461 gcccggtgcc tgataacaac tcgagtaccg gcttaagtga tagatcggaa gagcggttca
     2521 gcaggaatgc cgagaccggt ttaaactcag tgtccatagc gacgccggcg cgataagcta
     2581 tctataacaa gaaaatatat atataataag ttatcacgta agtagaacat gaaataacaa
     2641 tataattatc gtatgagtta aatcttaaaa gtcacgtaaa agataatcat gcgtcatttt
     2701 gactcacgcg gtcgttatag ttcaaaatca gtgacactta ccgcattgac aagcacgcct
     2761 cacgggagct ccaagcggcg actgagatgt cctaaatgca cagcgacgga ttcgcgctat
     2821 ttagaaagag agagcaatat ttcaagaatg catgcgtcaa ttttacgcag actatctttg
     2881 agaggttaag agctcaagct tctgagatgc aggtacatcc cactgatgag tcccaaatag
     2941 gacgaaacgc gcttcggtgc gtctgggatt ccactgctat ccacgcggcc gcacggcatt
     3001 acgttagacg tctaggccac accaccctga aggcgcctgc tcgcctctga tctgttgaag
     3061 ctaagcaggg tcggtcctgg ttagtacttg gatgggactc cgcctggtaa tagccggtac
     3121 cgtaggcttg catggtcata gctgtttcct tgcgtattgg gcgctctccg cttcctcgct
     3181 cactgactcg ctgcgctcgg tcgttcgggt aaagcctggg gtgcctaatg agcaaaaggc
     3241 cagcaaaagg ccaggaaccg taaaaaggcc gcgttgctgg cgtttttcca taggctccgc
     3301 ccccctgacg agcatcacaa aaatcgacgc tcaagtcaga ggtggcgaaa cccgacagga
     3361 ctataaagat accaggcgtt tccccctgga agctccctcg tgcgctctcc tgttccgacc
     3421 ctgccgctta ccggatacct gtccgccttt ctcccttcgg gaagcgtggc gctttctcat
     3481 agctcacgct gtaggtatct cagttcggtg taggtcgttc gctccaagct gggctgtgtg
     3541 cacgaacccc ccgttcagcc cgaccgctgc gccttatccg gtaactatcg tcttgagtcc
     3601 aacccggtaa gacacgactt atcgccactg gcagcagcca ctggtaacag gattagcaga
     3661 gcgaggtatg taggcggtgc tacagagttc ttgaagtggt ggcctaacta cggctacact
     3721 agaagaacag tatttggtat ctgcgctctg ctgaagccag ttaccttcgg aaaaagagtt
     3781 ggtagctctt gatccggcaa acaaaccacc gctggtagcg gtggtttttt tgtttgcaag
     3841 cagcagatta cgcgcagaaa aaaaggatct caagaagatc ctttgatctt ttctacgggg
     3901 tctgacgctc agtggaacga aaactcacgt taagggattt tggtcatgag attatcaaaa
     3961 aggatcttca cctagatcct tttaaattaa aaatgaagtt ttaaatcaat ctaaagtata
     4021 tatgagtaaa cttggtctga cagttaccaa tgcttaatca gtgaggcacc tatctcagcg
     4081 atctgtctat ttcgttcatc catagttgcc tgactccccg tcgtgtagat aactacgata
     4141 cgggagggct taccatctgg ccccagtgct gcaatgatac cgcgagaacc acgctcaccg
     4201 gctccagatt tatcagcaat aaaccagcca gccggaaggg ccgagcgcag aagtggtcct
     4261 gcaactttat ccgcctccat ccagtctatt aattgttgcc gggaagctag agtaagtagt
     4321 tcgccagtta atagtttgcg caacgttgtt gccattgcta caggcatcgt ggtgtcacgc
     4381 tcgtcgtttg gtatggcttc attcagctcc ggttcccaac gatcaaggcg agttacatga
     4441 tcccccatgt tgtgcaaaaa agcggttagc tccttcggtc ctccgatcgt tgtcagaagt
     4501 aagttggccg cagtgttatc actcatggtt atggcagcac tgcataattc tcttactgtc
     4561 atgccatccg taagatgctt ttctgtgact ggtgagtact caaccaagtc attctgagaa
     4621 tagtgtatgc ggcgaccgag ttgctcttgc ccggcgtcaa tacgggataa taccgcgcca
     4681 catagcagaa ctttaaaagt gctcatcatt ggaaaacgtt cttcggggcg aaaactctca
     4741 aggatcttac cgctgttgag atccagttcg atgtaaccca ctcgtgcacc caactgatct
     4801 tcagcatctt ttactttcac cagcgtttct gggtgagcaa aaacaggaag gcaaaatgcc
     4861 gcaaaaaagg gaataagggc gacacggaaa tgttgaatac tcatactctt cctttttcaa
     4921 tattattgaa gcatttatca gggttattgt ctcatgagcg gatacatatt tgaatgtatt
     4981 tagaaaaata aacaaatagg ggttccgcgc acatttcccc gaaaagtgcc ac
//
