[The description below was written by a language model from this plasmid's Addgene catalogue record and the feature table of its GenBank file.]
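Description:
PB-SRT-Puro_BC14 is a 5,032 bp circular mammalian expression plasmid carrying a barcoded piggyBac self-reporting transposon (SRT) for calling cards experiments in mammalian cells. It was built by Gibson cloning on the PB-SRT-Puro backbone. In bacteria it is maintained through a high-copy ColE1/pUC-type origin and selected with ampicillin via the bla gene under its own promoter. M13 forward and T7 priming sites lie just upstream of the transposon.

The payload begins at an annotated piggyBac 3' inverted terminal repeat. This is followed by the human EF-1-alpha promoter with its intron A, which drives the puromycin N-acetyltransferase gene (pac from Streptomyces alboniger), so cells that have integrated the transposon can be selected with puromycin. The feature table annotates nothing between the end of the puromycin coding sequence and the bacterial origin. The opposite piggyBac terminal repeat needed for transposition is therefore not marked, and neither a polyadenylation signal nor the barcode position is annotated. The catalogue entry lists the barcode only as a short four-nucleotide sequence that distinguishes this member (BC14) from others with the same design.

In the calling cards approach generally, a transcription factor fused to piggyBac transposase, supplied separately, directs transposon insertion near the factor's binding sites. A self-reporting transposon yields transcripts that read out from the transposon into flanking genomic DNA, so insertion sites can be mapped from RNA. The associated publication title indicates that barcoded SRTs are used to measure transcription factor binding together with gene expression. Barcodes would allow samples or replicates to be told apart, although the record does not spell out that use.
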