Addgene plasmid #193156: PB-SRT-Puro_BC14
Purpose: Barcoded piggyBac self-reporting transposon with puromycin marker for mammalian calling cards
Depositing lab: Rob Mitra. Depositing organization: Washington University in Saint Louis. Publication: Measuring transcription factor binding and gene expression using barcoded self-reporting transposon calling cards and transcriptomes. Lalli M, Yen A, Thopte U, Dong F, Moudgil A, Chen X, Milbrandt J, Dougherty JD, Mitra RD. NAR Genom Bioinform. 2022 Aug 31;4(3):lqac061. doi: 10.1093/nargab/lqac061. eCollection 2022 Sep. PubMed 36062164.
Backbone
  Vector backbone: PB-SRT-Puro
  Vector type: Mammalian Expression
Growth in bacteria
  Bacterial resistance: Ampicillin, 100 μg/mL
  Growth temperature: 37°C
  Growth strain: NEB Stable
  Copy number: High Copy
Gene/Insert
  Gene/Insert name: Barcoded piggyBac Puro SRT
  Species: H. sapiens (human)
  Mutation: Barcode: GAGA
  Cloning method: Gibson Cloning
Terms and licenses: Academic/Nonprofit Terms; Industry Terms: Not Available to Industry
How to cite: PB-SRT-Puro_BC14 was a gift from Rob Mitra (Addgene plasmid # 193156 ; http://n2t.net/addgene:193156 ; RRID:Addgene_193156)
